>Addgene plasmid #103949 | TJP2_PDZ_3 | addgene full sequence | sequence record 200390 | Addgene NGS Result
TTGACAATTAATCATCGGCTCGTATAATGTGTGGAATTGTGAGCGGATAACAATTTCACACAGGAAACAG
TATTCATGTCCCCTATACTAGGTTATTGGAAAATTAAGGGCCTTGTGCAACCCACTCGACTTCTTTTGGA
ATATCTTGAAGAAAAATATGAAGAGCATTTGTATGAGCGCGATGAAGGTGATAAATGGCGAAACAAAAAG
TTTGAATTGGGTTTGGAGTTTCCCAATCTTCCTTATTATATTGATGGTGATGTTAAATTAACACAGTCTA
TGGCCATCATACGTTATATAGCTGACAAGCACAACATGTTGGGTGGTTGTCCAAAAGAGCGTGCAGAGAT
TTCAATGCTTGAAGGAGCGGTTTTGGATATTAGATACGGTGTTTCGAGAATTGCATATAGTAAAGACTTT
GAAACTCTCAAAGTTGATTTTCTTAGCAAGCTACCTGAAATGCTGAAAATGTTCGAAGATCGTTTATGTC
ATAAAACATATTTAAATGGTGATCATGTAACCCATCCTGACTTCATGTTGTATGACGCTCTTGATGTTGT
TTTATACATGGACCCAATGTGCCTGGATGCGTTCCCAAAATTAGTTTGTTTTAAAAAACGTATTGAAGCT
ATCCCACAAATTGATAAGTACTTGAAATCCAGCAAGTATATAGCATGGCCTTTGCAGGGCTGGCAAGCCA
CGTTTGGTGGTGGCGACCATCCTCCAAAATCGGATCTGGAAGTTCTGTTCCAGGGGCCCCTGGGATCCCA
ACCAAAAGCAGCCCCGAGAACTTTTCTTCGTCCTAGTCCTGAAGATGAAGCAATATATGGCCCTAATACC
AAAATGGTAAGGTTCAAGAAGGGAGACAGCGTGGGCCTCCGGTTGGCTGGTGGCAATGATGTCGGGATAT
TTGTTGCTGGCATTCAAGAAGGGACCTCGGCGGAGCAGGAGGGCCTTCAAGAAGGAGACCAGATTCTGAA
GGTGAACACACAGGATTTCAGAGGATTAGTGCGGGAGGATGCCGTTCTCTACCTGTTAGAAATCCCTAAA
GGTGAAATGGTGACCATTTTAGCTCAGAGCCGAGCCGATGTGTATAGAGACATCCTGGCTTGTGGCAGAG
GGGATTCGTGAGTCGACTCGAGCGGCCGCATCGTGACTGACTGACGATCTGCCTCGCGCGTTTCGGTGAT
GACGGTGAAAACCTCTGACACATGCAGCTCCCGGAGACGGTCACAGCTTGTCTGTAAGCGGATGCCGGGA
GCAGACAAGCCCGTCAGGGCGCGTCAGCGGGTGTTGGCGGGTGTCGGGGCGCAGCCATGACCCAGTCACG
TAGCGATAGCGGAGTGTATAATTCTTGAAGACGAAAGGGCCTCGTGATACGCCTATTTTTATAGGTTAAT
GTCATGATAATAATGGTTTCTTAGACGTCAGGTGGCACTTTTCGGGGAAATGTGCGCGGAACCCCTATTT
GTTTATTTTTCTAAATACATTCAAATATGTATCCGCTCATGAGACAATAACCCTGATAAATGCTTCAATA
ATATTGAAAAAGGAAGAGTATGAGTATTCAACATTTCCGTGTCGCCCTTATTCCCTTTTTTGCGGCATTT
TGCCTTCCTGTTTTTGCTCACCCAGAAACGCTGGTGAAAGTAAAAGATGCTGAAGATCAGTTGGGTGCAC
GAGTGGGTTACATCGAACTGGATCTCAACAGCGGTAAGATCCTTGAGAGTTTTCGCCCCGAAGAACGTTT
TCCAATGATGAGCACTTTTAAAGTTCTGCTATGTGGCGCGGTATTATCCCGTGTTGACGCCGGGCAAGAG
CAACTCGGTCGCCGCATACACTATTCTCAGAATGACTTGGTTGAGTACTCACCAGTCACAGAAAAGCATC
TTACGGATGGCATGACAGTAAGAGAATTATGCAGTGCTGCCATAACCATGAGTGATAACACTGCGGCCAA
CTTACTTCTGACAACGATCGGAGGACCGAAGGAGCTAACCGCTTTTTTGCACAACATGGGGGATCATGTA
ACTCGCCTTGATCGTTGGGAACCGGAGCTGAATGAAGCCATACCAAACGACGAGCGTGACACCACGATGC
CTGCAGCAATGGCAACAACGTTGCGCAAACTATTAACTGGCGAACTACTTACTCTAGCTTCCCGGCAACA
ATTAATAGACTGGATGGAGGCGGATAAAGTTGCAGGACCACTTCTGCGCTCGGCCCTTCCGGCTGGCTGG
TTTATTGCTGATAAATCTGGAGCCGGTGAGCGTGGGTCTCGCGGTATCATTGCAGCACTGGGGCCAGATG
GTAAGCCCTCCCGTATCGTAGTTATCTACACGACGGGGAGTCAGGCAACTATGGATGAACGAAATAGACA
GATCGCTGAGATAGGTGCCTCACTGATTAAGCATTGGTAACTGTCAGACCAAGTTTACTCATATATACTT
TAGATTGATTTAAAACTTCATTTTTAATTTAAAAGGATCTAGGTGAAGATCCTTTTTGATAATCTCATGA
CCAAAATCCCTTAACGTGAGTTTTCGTTCCACTGAGCGTCAGACCCCGTAGAAAAGATCAAAGGATCTTC
TTGAGATCCTTTTTTTCTGCGCGTAATCTGCTGCTTGCAAACAAAAAAACCACCGCTACCAGCGGTGGTT
TGTTTGCCGGATCAAGAGCTACCAACTCTTTTTCCGAAGGTAACTGGCTTCAGCAGAGCGCAGATACCAA
ATACTGTCCTTCTAGTGTAGCCGTAGTTAGGCCACCACTTCAAGAACTCTGTAGCACCGCCTACATACCT
CGCTCTGCTAATCCTGTTACCAGTGGCTGCTGCCAGTGGCGATAAGTCGTGTCTTACCGGGTTGGACTCA
AGACGATAGTTACCGGATAAGGCGCAGCGGTCGGGCTGAACGGGGGGTTCGTGCACACAGCCCAGCTTGG
AGCGAACGACCTACACCGAACTGAGATACCTACAGCGTGAGCTATGAGAAAGCGCCACGCTTCCCGAAGG
GAGAAAGGCGGACAGGTATCCGGTAAGCGGCAGGGTCGGAACAGGAGAGCGCACGAGGGAGCTTCCAGGG
GGAAACGCCTGGTATCTTTATAGTCCTGTCGGGTTTCGCCACCTCTGACTTGAGCGTCGATTTTTGTGAT
GCTCGTCAGGGGGGCGGAGCCTATGGAAAAACGCCAGCAACGCGGCCTTTTTACGGTTCCTGGCCTTTTG
CTGGCCTTTTGCTCACATGTTCTTTCCTGCGTTATCCCCTGATTCTGTGGATAACCGTATTACCGCCTTT
GAGTGAGCTGATACCGCTCGCCGCAGCCGAACGACCGAGCGCAGCGAGTCAGTGAGCGAGGAAGCGGAAG
AGCGCCTGATGCGGTATTTTCTCCTTACGCATCTGTGCGGTATTTCACACCGCATAAATTCCGACACCAT
CGAATGGCGCAAAACCTTTCGCGGTATGGCATGATAGCGCCCGGAAGAGAGTCAATTCAGGGTGGTGAAT
GTGAAACCAGTAACGTTATACGATGTCGCAGAGTATGCCGGTGTCTCTTATCAGACCGTTTCCCGCGTGG
TGAACCAGGCCAGCCACGTTTCTGCGAAAACGCGGGAAAAAGTGGAAGCGGCGATGGCGGAGCTGAATTA
CATTCCCAACCGCGTGGCACAACAACTGGCGGGCAAACAGTCGTTGCTGATTGGCGTTGCCACCTCCAGT
CTGGCCCTGCACGCGCCGTCGCAAATTGTCGCGGCGATTAAATCTCGCGCCGATCAACTGGGTGCCAGCG
TGGTGGTGTCGATGGTAGAACGAAGCGGCGTCGAAGCCTGTAAAGCGGCGGTGCACAATCTTCTCGCGCA
ACGCGTCAGTGGGCTGATCATTAACTATCCGCTGGATGACCAGGATGCCATTGCTGTGGAAGCTGCCTGC
ACTAATGTTCCGGCGTTATTTCTTGATGTCTCTGACCAGACACCCATCAACAGTATTATTTTCTCCCATG
AAGACGGTACGCGACTGGGCGTGGAGCATCTGGTCGCATTGGGTCACCAGCAAATCGCGCTGTTAGCGGG
CCCATTAAGTTCTGTCTCGGCGCGTCTGCGTCTGGCTGGCTGGCATAAATATCTCACTCGCAATCAAATT
CAGCCGATAGCGGAACGGGAAGGCGACTGGAGTGCCATGTCCGGTTTTCAACAAACCATGCAAATGCTGA
ATGAGGGCATCGTTCCCACTGCGATGCTGGTTGCCAACGATCAGATGGCGCTGGGCGCAATGCGCGCCAT
TACCGAGTCCGGGCTGCGCGTTGGTGCGGATATCTCGGTAGTGGGATACGACGATACCGAAGACAGCTCA
TGTTATATCCCGCCGTTAACCACCATCAAACAGGATTTTCGCCTGCTGGGGCAAACCAGCGTGGACCGCT
TGCTGCAACTCTCTCAGGGCCAGGCGGTGAAGGGCAATCAGCTGTTGCCCGTCTCACTGGTGAAAAGAAA
AACCACGCTAGCGCCCAATACGCAAACCGCCTCTCCCCGCGCGTTGGCCGATTCATTAATGCAGCTGGCA
CGACAGGTTTCCCGACTGGAAAGCGGGCAGTGAGCGCAACGCAATTAATGTAAGTTAGCTCACTCATTAG
GCACCCCAGGCTTTACACTTTATGCTTCCGGCTCGTATGTTGTGTGGAATTGTGAGCGGATAACAATTTC
ACACAGGAAACAGCTATGACCATGATTACGGATTCACTGGCCGTCGTTTTACAACGTCGTGACTGGGAAA
ACCCTGGCGTTACCCAACTTAATCGCCTTGCAGCACATCCCCCTTTCGCCAGCTGGCGTAATAGCGAAGA
GGCCCGCACCGATCGCCCTTCCCAACAGTTGCGCAGCCTGAATGGCGAATGGCGCTTTGCCTGGTTTCCG
GCACCAGAAGCGGTGCCGGAAAGCTGGCTGGAGTGCGATCTTCCTGAGGCCGATACTGTCGTCGTCCCCT
CAAACTGGCAGATGCACGGTTACGATGCGCCCATCTACACCAACGTGACCTATCCCATTACGGTCAATCC
GCCGTTTGTTCCCACGGAGAATCCGACGGGTTGTTACTCGCTCACATTTAATGTTGATGAAAGCTGGCTA
CAGGAAGGCCAGACGCGAATTATTTTTGATGGCGTTGGAATTAGCTTATCGACTGCACGGTGCACCAATG
CTTCTGGCGTCAGGCAGCCATCGGAAGCTGTGGTATGGCTGTGCAGGTCGTAAATCACTGCATAATTCGT
GTCGCTCAAGGCGCACTCCCGTTCTGGATAATGTTTTTTGCGCCGACATCATAACGGTTCTGGCAAATAT
TCTGAAATGAGCTG
Features (pLannotate 1.2.2; 17 found; start..end, strand, type, name):
      1..29      +  promoter       tac promoter: strong E. coli promoter; hybrid between the trp and lac UV5 promoters
     37..53      +  protein_bind   lac operator: The lac repressor binds to the lac operator to inhibit transcription in E. coli. This inhibition can be relieved by adding lactose or isopropyl-β-D-thiogalactopyranoside (IPTG). lac repressor encoded by lacI
     76..729     +  CDS            GST26_SCHJA: Experimental evidence at protein level: Swiss-Prot protein existence level 1. GST isoenzymes appear to play a central role in the parasite detoxification system. Other functions are also suspected including a role in increasing the solubility of haematin in the parasite gut. From Schistosoma japonicum (Blood fluke).
    724..1128    +  CDS            TJP2 (fragment): ZO2_HUMAN - Also known as X104, ZO2. Experimental evidence at protein level: Swiss-Prot protein existence level 1. Plays a role in tight junctions and adherens junctions. From Homo sapiens (Human).
   1169..1208    +  CDS            rop (fragment): Rop protein, which maintains plasmids at low copy number; rop
   1310..1350    +  misc_feature   bom (fragment): basis of mobility region from pBR322
   1455..1559    +  promoter       AmpR promoter: bla
   1560..2420    +  CDS            AmpR: β-lactamase; bla; confers resistance to ampicillin, carbenicillin, and related antibiotics
   2591..3179    +  rep_origin     ori: high-copy-number ColE1/pMB1/pBR322/pUC origin of replication
   3365..3416    -  misc_feature   bom (fragment): basis of mobility region from pBR322
   3423..3500    +  promoter       lacI promoter: lacI
   3501..4583    +  CDS            lacI: lac repressor; lacI; The lac repressor binds to the lac operator to inhibit transcription in E. coli. This inhibition can be relieved by adding lactose or isopropyl-β-D-thiogalactopyranoside (IPTG).
   4596..4617    +  protein_bind   CAP binding site: CAP binding activates transcription in the presence of cAMP. E. coli catabolite activator protein
   4632..4662    +  promoter       lac promoter: promoter for the E. coli lac operon
   4670..4686    +  protein_bind   lac operator: The lac repressor binds to the lac operator to inhibit transcription in E. coli. This inhibition can be relieved by adding lactose or isopropyl-β-D-thiogalactopyranoside (IPTG). lac repressor encoded by lacI
   4706..4879    +  CDS            lacZα: LacZα fragment of β-galactosidase; lacZ fragment
   5143..5259    -  CDS            yciV (fragment): RNAAM_ECOLI - Also known as trpH From Escherichia coli (strain K12).
