[The description below was written by a language model from this plasmid's Addgene catalogue record and pLannotate feature annotations shown in this document.]
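Description:
TJP2_PDZ_3 is a bacterial expression plasmid built on the pGEX-6P-1 backbone for producing and purifying the third PDZ domain of human TJP2 (tight junction protein 2, also known as ZO-2 or X104) as a glutathione S-transferase fusion. The sequenced record is about 5.3 kb. It is propagated in E. coli through a ColE1/pMB1-type origin and selected with ampicillin via the β-lactamase gene and its own promoter. Short remnants of the pBR322 rop and bom regions are also annotated, and the catalogue lists copy number as unknown.

The expression cassette begins with the hybrid trp/lac tac promoter followed by a lac operator, which drive an open reading frame encoding Schistosoma japonicum GST. This is joined directly at its C-terminal end to a roughly 400 bp fragment of TJP2 that carries the PDZ3 domain. The annotated GST and TJP2 features abut with a slight overlap, and no separate linker or protease site is annotated between them. The restriction sites used for cloning are not recorded. The plasmid carries its own lacI gene with its promoter, so lac repressor keeps the tac promoter off until induction with IPTG. This allows controlled expression in host strains that do not overproduce repressor. Backbone-derived elements include a lac promoter, operator and lacZα segment, plus a small E. coli yciV fragment, none of which contribute to the payload.

The GST tag permits affinity capture on glutathione resin. The plasmid belongs to a collection of PDZ domain constructs made for mapping the peptide-binding specificities of the PDZ domain family, for which purified GST-PDZ proteins are needed.
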