Addgene plasmid #103949: TJP2_PDZ_3
Purpose: Protein expression and purification of X104 PDZ3 domain
Depositing lab: Sachdev Sidhu. Depositing organization: University of Toronto. Publication: A specificity map for the PDZ domain family. Tonikian R, Zhang Y, Sazinsky SL, Currell B, Yeh JH, Reva B, Held HA, Appleton BA, Evangelista M, Wu Y, Xin X, Chan AC, Seshagiri S, Lasky LA, Sander C, Boone C, Bader GD, Sidhu SS. PLoS Biol. 2008 Sep 30;6(9):e239. doi: 10.1371/journal.pbio.0060239. PubMed 18828675.
Backbone
  Vector backbone: pGEX-6P-1
  Backbone size w/o insert (bp): 4984
  Vector type: Bacterial Expression
Growth in bacteria
  Bacterial resistance: Ampicillin, 100 μg/mL
  Growth temperature: 37°C
  Growth strain: DH5alpha
  Copy number: Unknown
Gene/Insert
  Gene/Insert name: TJP2 (alt name: X104 PDZ3)
  Species: H. sapiens (human)
  Entrez Gene: TJP2 (a.k.a. C9DUPq21.11, DFNA51, DUP9q21.11, FHCA1, PFIC4, X104, ZO2)
  Promoter: tac
  Tag / fusion protein: GST (N terminal on backbone)
  Cloning method: Restriction Enzyme; 5′ cloning site unknown (unknown if destroyed); 3′ cloning site unknown (unknown if destroyed)
  Sequencing primers: 5′ pGEX Fwd
Terms and licenses: Academic/Nonprofit Terms; Industry Terms: Not Available to Industry
How to cite: TJP2_PDZ_3 was a gift from Sachdev Sidhu (Addgene plasmid # 103949 ; http://n2t.net/addgene:103949 ; RRID:Addgene_103949)
